>Addgene plasmid #107833 | pHBS1281 TDP43 RRM-GFP G348R | depositor full sequence | sequence record 203682 | pHBS1281 TDP43 RRM-GFP G348R sequence 5680 bps
CGCCATTCTGCCTGGGGACGTCGGAGCAAGCTTGATTTAGGTGACACTATAGAATACAAGCTACTTGTTC
TTTTTGCAGGATCCCATCGATTCGAATTCAAGGATCAACAAGTTTGTACAAAAAAGCAGGCTGGCGCCGG
TACCACCGGTGCCACCATGGGATCCATGTCTGAATATATTCGGGTAACCGAAGATGAGAACGATGAGCCC
ATTGAAATACCATCGGAAGACGATGGGACGGTGCTGCTCTCCACGGTTACAGCCCAGTTTCCAGGGGCGT
GTGGGCTTCGCTACAGGAATCCAGTGTCTCAGTGTATGAGAGGTGTCCGGCTGGTAGAAGGAATTCTGCA
TGCCCCAGATGCTGGCTGGGGAAATCTGGTGTATGTTGTCAACTATCCAAAAGATAACAAAAGAAAAATG
GATGAGACAGATGCTTCATCAGCAGTGAAAGTGAAAAGAGCAGTCCAGAAAACATCCAGTAAAGGAGAGG
AACTATTTACAGGTACTGTGCCTATCAAAGTCGAGCTGGACGGCGACGTAAACGGCCACAAGTTCAGCGT
GCGTGGCGAGGGCGAGGGCGATGCCACCGAGGGCAAGCTGACCCTGAAGTTCATCTGCACCACCGGCAAG
CTGCCGGTGCCGTGGCCGACCCTCGTGACCACCCTGACCTACGGCGTGCAGTGCTTCAGCCGCTACCCGG
ACCACATGAAGCGTCACGACTTCTTCAAGTCCGCCATGCCGGAAGGCTACGTCCAGGAGCGCACCATCGA
GTTCAAGGACGACGGCACCTACAAGACCCGCGCGGAGGTGAAGTTCGAGGGCGACACCCTGGTGAACCGC
ATCGAGCTGAAGGGCAACGACTTCAAGGAGGACGGCAACATCCTGGGTCACAAGCTGGAGTACAACCACA
ACAGCCACAACGTCCGTATCGAAGCCGACAAGCAGAAGAACGGCATCAAGGCTAACTTCAAGATCCGCCA
CAACGTTGAGGACGGCAGCCAGCAGGAAGCCGACCACAAACAGCAGAACACCCCGATCGGCGACGGCCCG
GTGCGCCTGCCGGACAACCACTATCTGAGCACCCAGACCACGCTGAGCAAAGACCCGAACGAGAAGCGCG
ATCACATGGTCCTGAAGGAGTTCGTGACGGCAGCCGGTATCACTAAAGGTGAAGATGAAAGTGGATCCAA
TGCCGAACCTAAGCACAATAGCAATAGACAGTTAGAAAGAAGTGGAAGATTTGGTGGTAATCCAGGTGGC
TTTGGGAATCAGGGTGGATTTGGTAATAGCAGAGGGGGTGGAGCTGGTTTGGGAAACAATCAAGGTAGTA
ATATGGGTGGTGGGATGAACTTTGGTGCGTTCAGCATTAATCCAGCCATGATGGCTGCCGCCCAGGCAGC
ACTACAGAGCAGTTGGGGTATGATGGGCATGTTAGCCAGCCAGCAGAACCAGTCACGCCCATCGGGTAAT
AACCAAAACCAAGGCAACATGCAGAGGGAGCCAAACCAGGCCTTCGGTTCTGGAAATAACTCTTATAGTG
GCTCTAATTCTGGTGCAGCAATTGGTTGGGGATCAGCATCCAATGCAGGGTCGGGCAGTGGTTTTAATGG
AGGCTTTGGCTCAAGCATGGATTCTAAGTCTTCTGGCTGGGGAATGTAGACCCAGCTTTCTTGTACAAAG
TGGTTGATCCTCTCGAGCCTCTAGAACTATAGTGAGTCGTATTACGTAGATCCAGACATGATAAGATACA
TTGATGAGTTTGGACAAACCACAACTAGAATGCAGTGAAAAAAATGCTTTATTTGTGAAATTTGTGATGC
TATTGCTTTATTTGTAACCATTATAAGCTGCAATAAACAAGTTAACAACAACAATTGCATTCATTTTATG
TTTCAGGTTCAGGGGGAGGTGTGGGAGGTTTTTTAATTCGCGGCCGCGGCGCCAATGCATTGGGCCCGGT
ACCCAGCTTTTGTTCCCTTTAGTGAGGGTTAATTGCGCGCTTGGCGTAATCATGGTCATAGCTGTTTCCT
GTGTGAAATTGTTATCCGCTCACAATTCCACACAACATACGAGCCGGAAGCATAAAGTGTAAAGCCTGGG
GTGCCTAATGAGTGAGCTAACTCACATTAATTGCGTTGCGCTCACTGCCCGCTTTCCAGTCGGGAAACCT
GTCGTGCCAGCTGCATTAATGAATCGGCCAACGCGCGGGGAGAGGCGGTTTGCGTATTGGGCGCTCTTCC
GCTTCCTCGCTCACTGACTCGCTGCGCTCGGTCGTTCGGCTGCGGCGAGCGGTATCAGCTCACTCAAAGG
CGGTAATACGGTTATCCACAGAATCAGGGGATAACGCAGGAAAGAACATGTGAGCAAAAGGCCAGCAAAA
GGCCAGGAACCGTAAAAAGGCCGCGTTGCTGGCGTTTTTCCATAGGCTCCGCCCCCCTGACGAGCATCAC
AAAAATCGACGCTCAAGTCAGAGGTGGCGAAACCCGACAGGACTATAAAGATACCAGGCGTTTCCCCCTG
GAAGCTCCCTCGTGCGCTCTCCTGTTCCGACCCTGCCGCTTACCGGATACCTGTCCGCCTTTCTCCCTTC
GGGAAGCGTGGCGCTTTCTCATAGCTCACGCTGTAGGTATCTCAGTTCGGTGTAGGTCGTTCGCTCCAAG
CTGGGCTGTGTGCACGAACCCCCCGTTCAGCCCGACCGCTGCGCCTTATCCGGTAACTATCGTCTTGAGT
CCAACCCGGTAAGACACGACTTATCGCCACTGGCAGCAGCCACTGGTAACAGGATTAGCAGAGCGAGGTA
TGTAGGCGGTGCTACAGAGTTCTTGAAGTGGTGGCCTAACTACGGCTACACTAGAAGGACAGTATTTGGT
ATCTGCGCTCTGCTGAAGCCAGTTACCTTCGGAAAAAGAGTTGGTAGCTCTTGATCCGGCAAACAAACCA
CCGCTGGTAGCGGTGGTTTTTTTGTTTGCAAGCAGCAGATTACGCGCAGAAAAAAAGGATCTCAAGAAGA
TCCTTTGATCTTTTCTACGGGGTCTGACGCTCAGTGGAACGAAAACTCACGTTAAGGGATTTTGGTCATG
AGATTATCAAAAAGGATCTTCACCTAGATCCTTTTAAATTAAAAATGAAGTTTTAAATCAATCTAAAGTA
TATATGAGTAAACTTGGTCTGACAGTTACCAATGCTTAATCAGTGAGGCACCTATCTCAGCGATCTGTCT
ATTTCGTTCATCCATAGTTGCCTGACTCCCCGTCGTGTAGATAACTACGATACGGGAGGGCTTACCATCT
GGCCCCAGTGCTGCAATGATACCGCGAGACCCACGCTCACCGGCTCCAGATTTATCAGCAATAAACCAGC
CAGCCGGAAGGGCCGAGCGCAGAAGTGGTCCTGCAACTTTATCCGCCTCCATCCAGTCTATTAATTGTTG
CCGGGAAGCTAGAGTAAGTAGTTCGCCAGTTAATAGTTTGCGCAACGTTGTTGCCATTGCTACAGGCATC
GTGGTGTCACGCTCGTCGTTTGGTATGGCTTCATTCAGCTCCGGTTCCCAACGATCAAGGCGAGTTACAT
GATCCCCCATGTTGTGCAAAAAAGCGGTTAGCTCCTTCGGTCCTCCGATCGTTGTCAGAAGTAAGTTGGC
CGCAGTGTTATCACTCATGGTTATGGCAGCACTGCATAATTCTCTTACTGTCATGCCATCCGTAAGATGC
TTTTCTGTGACTGGTGAGTACTCAACCAAGTCATTCTGAGAATAGTGTATGCGGCGACCGAGTTGCTCTT
GCCCGGCGTCAATACGGGATAATACCGCGCCACATAGCAGAACTTTAAAAGTGCTCATCATTGGAAAACG
TTCTTCGGGGCGAAAACTCTCAAGGATCTTACCGCTGTTGAGATCCAGTTCGATGTAACCCACTCGTGCA
CCCAACTGATCTTCAGCATCTTTTACTTTCACCAGCGTTTCTGGGTGAGCAAAAACAGGAAGGCAAAATG
CCGCAAAAAAGGGAATAAGGGCGACACGGAAATGTTGAATACTCATACTCTTCCTTTTTCAATATTATTG
AAGCATTTATCAGGGTTATTGTCTCATGAGCGGATACATATTTGAATGTATTTAGAAAAATAAACAAATA
GGGGTTCCGCGCACATTTCCCCGAAAAGTGCCACCTAAATTGTAAGCGTTAATATTTTGTTAAAATTCGC
GTTAAATTTTTGTTAAATCAGCTCATTTTTTAACCAATAGGCCGAAATCGGCAAAATCCCTTATAAATCA
AAAGAATAGACCGAGATAGGGT
[37 nt withheld, positions 4293-4329]
AAAGAACGTGGACTCCAACGTCAAAGG
[49 nt withheld, positions 4357-4405]
T
[91 nt withheld, positions 4407-4497]
G
[124 nt withheld, positions 4499-4622]
CCCATTCGCCATTCAGGCTGCGCAACTGTTGGGAAGGGCGATCGGTGCGGGCCTCTTCGCTATTACGCCA
GTCGACCATAGCCAATTCAATATGGCGTATATGGACTCATGCCAATTCAATATGGTGGATCTGGACCTGT
GCCAATTCAATATGGCGTATATGGACTCGTGCCAATTCAATATGGTGGATCTGGACCCCAGCCAATTCAA
TATGGCGGACTTGGCACCATGCCAATTCAATATGGCGGACTTGGCACTGTGCCAACTGGGGAGGGGTCTA
CTTGGCACGGTGCCAAGTTTGAGGAGGGGTCTTGGCCCTGTGCCAAGTCCGCCATATTGAATTGGCATGG
TGCCAATAATGGCGGCCATATTGGCTATATGCCAGGATCAATATATAGGCAATATCCAATATGGCCCTAT
GCCAATATGGCTATTGGCCAGGTTCAATACTATGTATTGGCCCTATGCCATATAGTATTCCATATATGGG
TTTTCCTATTGACGTAGATAGCCCCTCCCAATGGGCGGTCCCATATACCATATATGGGGCTTCCTAATAC
CGCCCATAGCCACTCCCCCATTGACGTCAATGGTCTCTATATATGGTCTTTCCTATTGACGTCATATGGG
CGGTCCTATTGACGTATATGGCGCCTCCCCCATTGACGTCAATTACGGTAAATGGCCCGCCTGGCTCAAT
GCCCATTGACGTCAATAGGACCACCCACCATTGACGTCAATGGGATGGCTCATTGCCCATTCATATCCGT
TCTCACGCCCCCTATTGACGTCAATGACGGTAAATGGCCCACTTGGCAGTACATCAATATCTATTAATAG
TAACTTGGCAAGTACATTACTATTGGAAGGACGCCAGGGTACATTGGCAGTACTCCCATTGACGTCAATG
GCGGTAAATGGCCCGCGATGGCTGCCAAGTACATCCCCATTGACGTCAATGGGGAGGGGCAATGACGCAA
ATGGGCGTTCCATTGACGTAAATGGGCGGTAGGCGTGCCTAATGGGAGGTCTATATAAGCAATGCTCGTT
TAGGGAAC
Features (pLannotate 1.2.2; 17 found; start..end, strand, type, name):
     35..53      +  promoter       SP6 promoter: promoter for bacteriophage SP6 RNA polymerase
    108..132     +  protein_bind   attB1: mutant version of attB; recombination site for the Gateway® BP reaction BP Clonase™
    478..1179    +  CDS            Superfolder GFP: Superfolder GFP is a basic (constitutively fluorescent) green fluorescent protein published in 2005, derived from Aequorea victoria. It is reported to be a very rapidly-maturing weak dimer.
   1660..1684    -  protein_bind   attB2: mutant version of attB; recombination site for the Gateway® BP reaction BP Clonase™
   1707..1724    -  promoter       T7 promoter (fragment): promoter for bacteriophage T7 RNA polymerase
   1729..1863    -  polyA_signal   SV40 poly(A) signal: SV40 polyadenylation signal
   1976..1994    -  promoter       T3 promoter: promoter for bacteriophage T3 RNA polymerase
   2039..2055    -  protein_bind   lac operator: The lac repressor binds to the lac operator to inhibit transcription in E. coli. This inhibition can be relieved by adding lactose or isopropyl-β-D-thiogalactopyranoside (IPTG). lac repressor encoded by lacI
   2063..2093    -  promoter       lac promoter: promoter for the E. coli lac operon
   2108..2129    -  protein_bind   CAP binding site: CAP binding activates transcription in the presence of cAMP. E. coli catabolite activator protein
   2142..2234    -  CDS            lacI (fragment): lac repressor; lacI; The lac repressor binds to the lac operator to inhibit transcription in E. coli. This inhibition can be relieved by adding lactose or isopropyl-β-D-thiogalactopyranoside (IPTG).
   2417..3005    -  rep_origin     ori: high-copy-number ColE1/pMB1/pBR322/pUC origin of replication
   3176..4036    -  CDS            AmpR: β-lactamase; bla; confers resistance to ampicillin, carbenicillin, and related antibiotics
   4037..4141    -  promoter       AmpR promoter: bla
   4194..4622    -  rep_origin     f1 ori (sequence partly withheld): f1 bacteriophage origin of replication; arrow indicates direction of (+) strand synthesis
   4627..4693    -  CDS            lacZα (fragment): LacZα fragment of β-galactosidase; lacZ fragment
   4696..5680    +  promoter       CMV IE94 promoter: enhancer/promoter region of simian cytomegalovirus major immediate early transcription unit IE94
