>Addgene plasmid #107833 | pHBS1281 TDP43 RRM-GFP G348R | addgene full sequence | sequence record 208184 | Addgene NGS Result
TTCTGCCTGGGGACGTCGGAGCAAGCTTGATTTAGGTGACACTATAGAATACAAGCTACTTGTTCTTTTT
GCAGGATCCCATCGATTCGAATTCAAGGATCAACAAGTTTGTACAAAAAAGCAGGCTGGCGCCGGTACCA
CCGGTGCCACCATGGGATCCATGTCTGAATATATTCGGGTAACCGAAGATGAGAACGATGAGCCCATTGA
AATACCATCGGAAGACGATGGGACGGTGCTGCTCTCCACGGTTACAGCCCAGTTTCCAGGGGCGTGTGGG
CTTCGCTACAGGAATCCAGTGTCTCAGTGTATGAGAGGTGTCCGGCTGGTAGAAGGAATTCTGCATGCCC
CAGATGCTGGCTGGGGAAATCTGGTGTATGTTGTCAACTATCCAAAAGATAACAAAAGAAAAATGGATGA
GACAGATGCTTCATCAGCAGTGAAAGTGAAAAGAGCAGTCCAGAAAACATCCAGTAAAGGAGAGGAACTA
TTTACAGGTACTGTGCCTATCAAAGTCGAGCTGGACGGCGACGTAAACGGCCACAAGTTCAGCGTGCGTG
GCGAGGGCGAGGGCGATGCCACCGAGGGCAAGCTGACCCTGAAGTTCATCTGCACCACCGGCAAGCTGCC
GGTGCCGTGGCCGACCCTCGTGACCACCCTGACCTACGGCGTGCAGTGCTTCAGCCGCTACCCGGACCAC
ATGAAGCGTCACGACTTCTTCAAGTCCGCCATGCCGGAAGGCTACGTCCAGGAGCGCACCATCGAGTTCA
AGGACGACGGCACCTACAAGACCCGCGCGGAGGTGAAGTTCGAGGGCGACACCCTGGTGAACCGCATCGA
GCTGAAGGGCAACGACTTCAAGGAGGACGGCAACATCCTGGGTCACAAGCTGGAGTACAACCACAACAGC
CACAACGTCCGTATCGAAGCCGACAAGCAGAAGAACGGCATCAAGGCTAACTTCAAGATCCGCCACAACG
TTGAGGACGGCAGCCAGCAGGAAGCCGACCACAAACAGCAGAACACCCCGATCGGCGACGGCCCGGTGCG
CCTGCCGGACAACCACTATCTGAGCACCCAGACCACGCTGAGCAAAGACCCGAACGAGAAGCGCGATCAC
ATGGTCCTGAAGGAGTTCGTGACGGCAGCCGGTATCACTAAAGGTGAAGATGAAAGTGGATCCAATGCCG
AACCTAAGCACAATAGCAATAGACAGTTAGAAAGAAGTGGAAGATTTGGTGGTAATCCAGGTGGCTTTGG
GAATCAGGGTGGATTTGGTAATAGCAGAGGGGGTGGAGCTGGTTTGGGAAACAATCAAGGTAGTAATATG
GGTGGTGGGATGAACTTTGGTGCGTTCAGCATTAATCCAGCCATGATGGCTGCCGCCCAGGCAGCACTAC
AGAGCAGTTGGGGTATGATGGGCATGTTAGCCAGCCAGCAGAACCAGTCACGCCCATCGGGTAATAACCA
AAACCAAGGCAACATGCAGAGGGAGCCAAACCAGGCCTTCGGTTCTGGAAATAACTCTTATAGTGGCTCT
AATTCTGGTGCAGCAATTGGTTGGGGATCAGCATCCAATGCAGGGTCGGGCAGTGGTTTTAATGGAGGCT
TTGGCTCAAGCATGGATTCTAAGTCTTCTGGCTGGGGAATGTAGACCCAGCTTTCTTGTACAAAGTGGTT
GATCCTCTCGAGCCTCTAGAACTATAGTGAGTCGTATTACGTAGATCCAGACATGATAAGATACATTGAT
GAGTTTGGACAAACCACAACTAGAATGCAGTGAAAAAAATGCTTTATTTGTGAAATTTGTGATGCTATTG
CTTTATTTGTAACCATTATAAGCTGCAATAAACAAGTTAACAACAACAATTGCATTCATTTTATGTTTCA
GGTTCAGGGGGAGGTGTGGGAGGTTTTTTAATTCGCGGCCGCGGCGCCAATGCATTGGGCCCGGTACCCA
GCTTTTGTTCCCTTTAGTGAGGGTTAATTGCGCGCTTGGCGTAATCATGGTCATAGCTGTTTCCTGTGTG
AAATTGTTATCCGCTCACAATTCCACACAACATACGAGCCGGGAGCATAAAGTGTAAAGCCTGGGGTGCC
TAATGAGTGAGCTAACTCACATTAATTGCGTTGCGCTCACTGCCCGCTTTCCAGTCGGGAAACCTGTCGT
GCCAGCTGCATTAATGAATCGGCCAACGCGCGGGGAGAGGCGGTTTGCGTATTGGGCGCTCTTCCGCTTC
CTCGCTCACTGACTCGCTGCGCTCGGTCGTTCGGCTGCGGCGAGCGGTATCAGCTCACTCAAAGGCGGTA
ATACGGTTATCCACAGAATCAGGGGATAACGCAGGAAAGAACATGTGAGCAAAAGGCCAGCAAAAGGCCA
GGAACCGTAAAAAGGCCGCGTTGCTGGCGTTTTTCCATAGGCTCCGCCCCCCTGACGAGCATCACAAAAA
TCGACGCTCAAGTCAGAGGTGGCGAAACCCGACAGGACTATAAAGATACCAGGCGTTTCCCCCTGGAAGC
TCCCTCGTGCGCTCTCCTGTTCCGACCCTGCCGCTTACCGGATACCTGTCCGCCTTTCTCCCTTCGGGAA
GCGTGGCGCTTTCTCATAGCTCACGCTGTAGGTATCTCAGTTCGGTGTAGGTCGTTCGCTCCAAGCTGGG
CTGTGTGCACGAACCCCCCGTTCAGCCCGACCGCTGCGCCTTATCCGGTAACTATCGTCTTGAGTCCAAC
CCGGTAAGACACGACTTATCGCCACTGGCAGCAGCCACTGGTAACAGGATTAGCAGAGCGAGGTATGTAG
GCGGTGCTACAGAGTTCTTGAAGTGGTGGCCTAACTACGGCTACACTAGAAGAACAGTATTTGGTATCTG
CGCTCTGCTGAAGCCAGTTACCTTCGGAAAAAGAGTTGGTAGCTCTTGATCCGGCAAACAAACCACCGCT
GGTAGCGGTGGTTTTTTTGTTTGCAAGCAGCAGATTACGCGCAGAAAAAAAGGATCTCAAGAAGATCCTT
TGATCTTTTCTACGGGGTCTGACGCTCAGTGGAACGAAAACTCACGTTAAGGGATTTTGGTCATGAGATT
ATCAAAAAGGATCTTCACCTAGATCCTTTTAAATTAAAAATGAAGTTTTAAATCAATCTAAAGTATATAT
GAGTAAACTTGGTCTGACAGTTACCAATGCTTAATCAGTGAGGCACCTATCTCAGCGATCTGTCTATTTC
GTTCATCCATAGTTGCCTGACTCCCCGTCGTGTAGATAACTACGATACGGGAGGGCTTACCATCTGGCCC
CAGTGCTGCAATGATACCGCGAGACCCACGCTCACCGGCTCCAGATTTATCAGCAATAAACCAGCCAGCC
GGAAGGGCCGAGCGCAGAAGTGGTCCTGCAACTTTATCCGCCTCCATCCAGTCTATTAATTGTTGCCGGG
AAGCTAGAGTAAGTAGTTCGCCAGTTAATAGTTTGCGCAACGTTGTTGCCATTGCTACAGGCATCGTGGT
GTCACGCTCGTCGTTTGGTATGGCTTCATTCAGCTCCGGTTCCCAACGATCAAGGCGAGTTACATGATCC
CCCATGTTGTGCAAAAAAGCGGTTAGCTCCTTCGGTCCTCCGATCGTTGTCAGAAGTAAGTTGGCCGCAG
TGTTATCACTCATGGTTATGGCAGCACTGCATAATTCTCTTACTGTCATGCCATCCGTAAGATGCTTTTC
TGTGACTGGTGAGTACTCAACCAAGTCATTCTGAGAATAGTGTATGCGGCGACCGAGTTGCTCTTGCCCG
GCGTCAATACGGGATAATACCGCGCCACATAGCAGAACTTTAAAAGTGCTCATCATTGGAAAACGTTCTT
CGGGGCGAAAACTCTCAAGGATCTTACCGCTGTTGAGATCCAGTTCGATGTAACCCACTCGTGCACCCAA
CTGATCTTCAGCATCTTTTACTTTCACCAGCGTTTCTGGGTGAGCAAAAACAGGAAGGCAAAATGCCGCA
AAAAAGGGAATAAGGGCGACACGGAAATGTTGAATACTCATACTCTTCCTTTTTCAATATTATTGAAGCA
TTTATCAGGGTTATTGTCTCATGAGCGGATACATATTTGAATGTATTTAGAAAAATAAACAAATAGGGGT
TCCGCGCACATTTCCCCGAAAAGTGCCACCTAAATTGTAAGCGTTAATATTTTGTTAAAATTCGCGTTAA
ATTTTTGTTAAATCAGCTCATTTTTTAACCAATAGGCCGAAATCGGCAAAATCCCTTATAAATCAAAAGA
ATAGACCGAGATAGGGT
[37 nt withheld, positions 4288-4324]
AAAGAACGTGGACTCCAACGTCAAAGG
[49 nt withheld, positions 4352-4400]
T
[91 nt withheld, positions 4402-4492]
G
[124 nt withheld, positions 4494-4617]
CCCATTCGCCATTCAGGCTGCGCAACTGTTGGGAAGGGCGATCGGTGCGGGCCTCTTCGCTATTACGCCA
GTCGACCGCCAATTCAATATGGCGTATATGGACTCATGCCAATTCAATATGGTGGATCTGGACCTGTGCC
AATTCAATATGGCGTATATGGACTCGTGCCAATTCAATATGGTGGATCTGGACCCCAGCCAATTCAATAT
GGCGGACTTGGCACCATGCCAATTCAATATGGCGGACCTGGCACTGTGCCAACTGGGGAGGGGTCTACTT
GGCACGGTGCCAAGTTTGAGGAGGGGTCTTGGCCCTGTGCCAAGTCCGCCATATTGAATTGGCATGGTGC
CAATAATGGCGGCCATATTGGCTATATGCCAGGATCAATATATAGGCAATATCCAATATGGCCCTATGCC
AATATGGCTATTGGCCAGGTTCAATACTATGTATTGGCCCTATGCCATATAGTATTCCATATATGGGTTT
TCCTATTGACGTAGATAGCCCCTCCCAATGGGCGGTCCCATATACCATATATGGGGCTTCCTAATACCGC
CCATAGCCACTCCCCCATTGACGTCAATGGTCTCTATATATGGTCTTTCCTATTGACGTCATATGGGCGG
TCCTATTGACGTATATGGCGCCTCCCCCATTGACGTCAATTACGGTAAATGGCCCGCCTGGCTCAATGCC
CATTGACGTCAATAGGACCACCCACCATTGACGTCAATGGGATGGCTCATTGCCCATTCATATCCGTTCT
CACGCCCCCTATTGACGTCAATGACGGTAAATGGCCCACTTGGCAGTACATCAATATCTATTAATAGTAA
CTTGGCAAGTACATTACTATTGGAAGTACGCCAGGGTACATTGGCAGTACTCCCATTGACGTCAATGGCG
GTAAATGGCCCGCGATGGCTGCCAAGTACATCCCCATTGACGTCAATGGGGAGGGGCAATGACGCAAATG
GGCGTTCCATTGACGTAAATGGGCGGTAGGCGTGCCTAATGGGAGGTCTATATAAGCAATGCTCGTTTAG
GGAACCGCCA
Features (pLannotate 1.2.2; 17 found; start..end, strand, type, name):
     30..48      +  promoter       SP6 promoter: promoter for bacteriophage SP6 RNA polymerase
    103..127     +  protein_bind   attB1: mutant version of attB; recombination site for the Gateway® BP reaction BP Clonase™
    473..1174    +  CDS            Superfolder GFP: Superfolder GFP is a basic (constitutively fluorescent) green fluorescent protein published in 2005, derived from Aequorea victoria. It is reported to be a very rapidly-maturing weak dimer.
   1655..1679    -  protein_bind   attB2: mutant version of attB; recombination site for the Gateway® BP reaction BP Clonase™
   1702..1719    -  promoter       T7 promoter (fragment): promoter for bacteriophage T7 RNA polymerase
   1724..1858    -  polyA_signal   SV40 poly(A) signal: SV40 polyadenylation signal
   1971..1989    -  promoter       T3 promoter: promoter for bacteriophage T3 RNA polymerase
   2034..2050    -  protein_bind   lac operator: The lac repressor binds to the lac operator to inhibit transcription in E. coli. This inhibition can be relieved by adding lactose or isopropyl-β-D-thiogalactopyranoside (IPTG). lac repressor encoded by lacI
   2058..2088    -  promoter       lac promoter: promoter for the E. coli lac operon
   2103..2124    -  protein_bind   CAP binding site: CAP binding activates transcription in the presence of cAMP. E. coli catabolite activator protein
   2137..2229    -  CDS            lacI (fragment): lac repressor; lacI; The lac repressor binds to the lac operator to inhibit transcription in E. coli. This inhibition can be relieved by adding lactose or isopropyl-β-D-thiogalactopyranoside (IPTG).
   2412..3000    -  rep_origin     ori: high-copy-number ColE1/pMB1/pBR322/pUC origin of replication
   3171..4031    -  CDS            AmpR: β-lactamase; bla; confers resistance to ampicillin, carbenicillin, and related antibiotics
   4032..4136    -  promoter       AmpR promoter: bla
   4189..4617    -  rep_origin     f1 ori (sequence partly withheld): f1 bacteriophage origin of replication; arrow indicates direction of (+) strand synthesis
   4622..4688    -  CDS            lacZα (fragment): LacZα fragment of β-galactosidase; lacZ fragment
   4695..5672    +  promoter       CMV IE94 promoter: enhancer/promoter region of simian cytomegalovirus major immediate early transcription unit IE94
