[The description below was written by a language model from this plasmid's Addgene catalogue record and pLannotate feature annotations shown in this document.]
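Description:
pHBS1281 TDP43 RRM-GFP G348R is a mammalian expression plasmid of about 5.7 kb built on the pCS2-Dest backbone. It carries a mutant form of human TARDBP (TDP-43) designed as a fluorescent reporter of liquid-liquid phase separation. It is maintained in E. coli at high copy through a ColE1/pUC-type origin and selected with ampicillin via the β-lactamase gene. An f1 origin and remnants of lac sequences (lac promoter/operator, lacZα and lacI fragments) are carried over from the parental cloning vector.

The expression cassette is driven by the simian CMV IE94 enhancer/promoter typical of pCS2 vectors. An SP6 promoter follows it, which would also permit in vitro transcription of sense RNA, and the cassette ends in an SV40 polyadenylation signal. The insert sits between attB1 and attB2 Gateway sites, although the record lists Gibson assembly as the cloning method. Within this interval the only annotated coding feature is superfolder GFP. The several hundred bases on either side of it are unannotated and presumably hold the TDP-43 segments, so GFP appears to lie internally in the fusion. The name suggests it stands in for the RNA recognition motifs, but the record does not spell out this architecture. The reporter carries a G348R substitution, which by its residue number would fall in the C-terminal part of TDP-43.

The stated purpose is to test how sequence changes affect TDP-43 droplet properties, so this is probably one of a series of variants compared by imaging in transfected cells. The depositor and sequencing-derived records show the same feature layout and differ by only a few nucleotides in length.
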