Addgene plasmid #107833: pHBS1281 TDP43 RRM-GFP G348R
Purpose: To test the effect of sequence on TDP43 droplet properties
Depositing lab: Rajat Rohatgi. Depositing organization: Stanford University.
Backbone
  Vector backbone: pCS2-Dest
  Vector type: Mammalian Expression
Growth in bacteria
  Bacterial resistance: Ampicillin, 100 μg/mL
  Growth temperature: 37°C
  Growth strain: DH5alpha
  Copy number: High Copy
Gene/Insert
  Gene/Insert name: TARDBP mutant
  Species: H. sapiens (human)
  Mutation: G348R mutation in LLPS reporter
  Entrez Gene: TARDBP (a.k.a. ALS10, TDP-43)
  Cloning method: Gibson Cloning
Terms and licenses: Academic/Nonprofit Terms; Industry Terms: Not Available to Industry
How to cite: pHBS1281 TDP43 RRM-GFP G348R was a gift from Rajat Rohatgi (Addgene plasmid # 107833 ; http://n2t.net/addgene:107833 ; RRID:Addgene_107833)
